Addgene plasmid #53259: mCit-Snap25b D179K A199R
Purpose: SNAP25B double mutant insensitive to both Botulinum toxin C1 & E; N-terminal mCitrine tag connected by 4 amino acid linker. For mammalian cells, used with mCer-4aa-VAMP2 to measure FRET & dispersion.
Depositing lab: Robert Zucker. Depositing organization: University of California, Berkeley. Publication: Dance of the SNAREs: assembly and rearrangements detected with FRET at neuronal synapses. Degtyar V, Hafez IM, Bray C, Zucker RS. J Neurosci. 2013 Mar 27;33(13):5507-23. doi: 10.1523/JNEUROSCI.2337-12.2013. PubMed 23536066.
Backbone
  Vector backbone: pECFP-C1
  Backbone manufacturer: Clontech
  Backbone size w/o insert (bp): 4700
  Total vector size (bp): 5333
  Vector type: Mammalian Expression
Growth in bacteria
  Bacterial resistance: Kanamycin, 50 μg/mL
  Growth temperature: 37°C
  Growth strain: DH5alpha
  Copy number: High Copy
Gene/Insert
  Gene/Insert name: SNAP-25B (alt name: synaptosomal-associated protein, 25kDa)
  Species: R. norvegicus (rat)
  Insert size (bp): 621
  Mutation: D179K and A199R
  Entrez Gene: Snap25 (a.k.a. SNAP-25B, SNAP-25a)
  Promoter: CMV
  Tag / fusion protein: mCitrine (N terminal on backbone); 4aa-linker (N terminal on insert)
  Cloning method: Unknown
  Sequencing primers: 5′ EGFP-C; 3′ SV40pA-R
Terms and licenses: Academic/Nonprofit Terms; Industry Terms: Not Available to Industry
Depositor comments: This SNAP25B double mutant is resistant to both botulinum toxin C1 (A199R) and botulinum toxin E (D179K)
How to cite: mCit-Snap25b D179K A199R was a gift from Robert Zucker (Addgene plasmid # 53259 ; http://n2t.net/addgene:53259 ; RRID:Addgene_53259)
