[The description below was written by a language model from this plasmid's Addgene catalogue record.]
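Description:
mCit-Snap25b D179K A199R is a mammalian expression plasmid built on the Clontech pECFP-C1 backbone, in which the fluorescent protein position upstream of the cloning site carries mCitrine rather than the original cyan protein. The total size is recorded as about 5.3 kb, with a backbone of about 4.7 kb and a 621 bp insert. It is maintained in E. coli as a high-copy plasmid under kanamycin selection. No feature table accompanies the record, so details such as the replication origin or any mammalian selection marker are not explicitly documented here. The use of an SV40 polyA reverse sequencing primer does suggest a downstream SV40 polyadenylation signal, as is typical of this vector family.

The payload is rat SNAP-25B (synaptosomal-associated protein of 25 kDa, the Snap25 gene), expressed from the CMV promoter as a fusion with mCitrine at its N-terminus, the two joined by a four-amino-acid linker. The coding sequence carries two point mutations: D179K, which confers resistance to botulinum toxin E, and A199R, which confers resistance to botulinum toxin C1. The tagged SNARE protein should therefore remain intact in cells exposed to either toxin, whereas endogenous SNAP-25 would be expected to be cleaved.

According to the record, the construct is used in mammalian cells alongside a companion mCerulean-linked VAMP2 plasmid. In this pairing mCitrine presumably serves as the FRET acceptor and mCerulean as the donor, reporting proximity between the two SNARE partners. The fluorescence is also used to follow dispersion of the proteins, in studies of SNARE complex assembly and rearrangement at neuronal synapses.
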