>Addgene plasmid #53259 | mCit-Snap25b D179K A199R | addgene partial sequence | sequence record 89455 | EGFP-C 5'-CATGGTCCTGCTGGAGTTCGTG-3'
GACGAGCTGTACAAGTCCGGACTCACCATGGCCGAGGACGCAGACATGCGTAATGAACTGGAGGAGATGC
AGAGGAGGGCTGACCAGCTGGCTGATGAGTCCCTGGAAAGCACCCGTCGCATGCTGCAGCTGGTCGAAGA
GAGTAAAGATGCTGGCATCAGGACTTTGGTTATGTTGGATGAGCAAGGCGAACAACTGGAACGCATTGAG
GAAGGGATGGACCAAATCAATAAGGATATGAAAGAAGCAGAAAAGAATTTGACGGACCTAGGAAAATTCT
GCGGGCTTTGTGTGTGTCCCTGTAACAAGCTTAAATCCAGTGATGCTTACAAAAAAGCCTGGGGCAATAA
TCAGGATGGAGTAGTGGCCAGCCAGCCTGCCCGTGTGGTGGATGAACGGGAGCAGATGGCCATCAGTGGT
GGCTTCATCCGCAGGGTAACAAACGATGCCCGGGAAAATGAAATGGATGAAAACCTAGAGCAGGTGAGCG
GCATCATCGGAAACCTCCGTCATATGGCCCTAGACATGGGCAATGAGATTGACACCCAGAATCGCCAGAT
TAAGAGGATCATGGAGAAGGCTGACTCCAACAAAACCAGAATTGATGAAGCCAACCAACGTCGGACAAAG
ATGCTGGGAAGTGGTTAAGGATCCACCGGATCTAGATAACTGATCATAATCAGCCATACCACATTTGTAG
AGGTTTTACTTGCTTTAAAAAACCTCCCACACCTCCCCCTGAACCTGAAACATAAAATGAATGCAATTGT
TGTTGTTAACTTGTTTATTGCAGCTTATAATGGTTACAAATAAAGCAATAGCATCACAAATTTCACAAAT
AAAGCATTTTTTTCACTGCATTCTAGTTGTGGTTTGTCCAAACTCATCAATGTATCTTAAGGCGTAA
